>Addgene plasmid #238655 | HaloTag-p53 Vector | addgene full sequence | sequence record 479885 | Addgene NGS Result
CGGCAGTGAAAAAAATGCTTTATTTGTGAAATTTGTGATGCTATTGCTTTATTTGTAACCATTATAAGCT
GCAATAAACAAGTTAACAACAACAATTGCATTCATTTTATGTTTCAGGTTCAGGGGGAGGTGTGGGAGGT
TTTTTAAAGCAAGTAAAACCTCTACAAATGTGGTATGGCTGATTATGATCCGCGGCCGCAATACGTCGAC
GTTATCAGCTGACTTCGTACGAGAGCCTAGGATTATGGCGCGCCACTAGTTATTAATAGTAATCAATTAC
GGGGTCATTAGTTCATAGCCCATATATGGAGTTCCGCGTTACATAACTTACGGTAAATGGCCCGCCTGGC
TGACCGCCCAACGACCCCCGCCCATTGACGTCAATAATGACGTATGTTCCCATAGTAACGCCAATAGGGA
CTTTCCATTGACGTCAATGGGTGGAGTATTTACGGTAAACTGCCCACTTGGCAGTACATCAAGTGTATCA
TATGCCAAGTCCGCCCCCTATTGACGTCAATGACGGTAAATGGCCCGCCTGGCATTATGCCCAGTACATG
ACCTTACGGGACTTTCCTACTTGGCAGTACATCTACGTATTAGTCATCGCTATTACCATGGTGATGCGGT
TTTGGCAGTACACCAATGGGCGTGGATAGCGGTTTGACTCACGGGGATTTCCAAGTCTCCACCCCATTGA
CGTCAATGGGAGTTTGTTTTGGCACCAAAATCAACGGGACTTTCCAAAATGTCGTAATAACCCCGCCCCG
TTGACGCAAATGGGCGGTAGGCGTGTACGGTGGGAGGTCTATATAAGCAGAGCTGGTTTAGTGAACCGTC
AGATCACTAGAAGCTTTATTGCGGTAGTTTATCACAGTTAAATTGCTAACGCAGTCAGTGCTTCTGACAC
AACAGTCTCGAACTTAAGCTGCAGAAGTTGGTCGTGAGGCACTGGGCAGGTAAGTATCAAGGTTACAAGA
CAGGTTTAAGGAGACCAATAGAAACTGGGCTTGTCGAGACAGAGAAGACTCTTGCGTTTCTGATAGGCAC
CTATTGGTCTTACTGACATCCACTTTGCCTTTCTCTCCACAGGTGTCCACTCCCAGTTCAATTACAGCTC
TTAAGGCTAGAGTATTAATACGACTCACTATAGGGCTAGCAAAGCCACCATGGCAGAAATCGGTACTGGC
TTTCCATTCGACCCCCATTATGTGGAAGTCCTGGGCGAGCGCATGCACTACGTCGATGTTGGTCCGCGCG
ATGGCACCCCTGTGCTGTTCCTGCACGGTAACCCGACCTCCTCCTACGTGTGGCGCAACATCATCCCGCA
TGTTGCACCGACCCATCGCTGCATTGCTCCAGACCTGATCGGTATGGGCAAATCCGACAAACCAGACCTG
GGTTATTTCTTCGACGACCACGTCCGCTTCATGGATGCCTTCATCGAAGCCCTGGGTCTGGAAGAGGTCG
TCCTGGTCATTCACGACTGGGGCTCCGCTCTGGGTTTCCACTGGGCCAAGCGCAATCCAGAGCGCGTCAA
AGGTATTGCATTTATGGAGTTCATCCGCCCTATCCCGACCTGGGACGAATGGCCAGAATTTGCCCGCGAG
ACCTTCCAGGCCTTCCGCACCACCGACGTCGGCCGCAAGCTGATCATCGATCAGAACGTTTTTATCGAGG
GTACGCTGCCGATGGGTGTCGTCCGCCCGCTGACTGAAGTCGAGATGGACCATTACCGCGAGCCGTTCCT
GAATCCTGTTGACCGCGAGCCACTGTGGCGCTTCCCAAACGAGCTGCCAATCGCCGGTGAGCCAGCGAAC
ATCGTCGCGCTGGTCGAAGAATACATGGACTGGCTGCACCAGTCCCCTGTCCCGAAGCTGCTGTTCTGGG
GCACCCCAGGCGTTCTGATCCCACCGGCCGAAGCCGCTCGCCTGGCCAAAAGCCTGCCTAACTGCAAGGC
TGTGGACATCGGCCCGGGTCTGAATCTGCTGCAAGAAGACAACCCGGACCTGATCGGCAGCGAGATCGCG
CGCTGGCTGTCGACGCTCGAGATTTCCGGCGAGCCAACCACTGAGGATCTGTACTTTCAGAGCGATAACG
CGATCGCC
[1182 nt withheld, positions 2109-3290]
TAAACGAATTCGGGCTCGGTACCCGGGGATCCTCTAGAGTCGACCTGCAGGCATGCAAGCTGATTTGGCT
GCTGCCACCGCTGAGCAAGGCCGCTTCGAGCAGACATGATAAGATACATTGATGAGTTTGGACAAACCAC
AACTAGAATGCAGTGAAAAAAATGCTTTATTTGTGAAATTTGTGATGCTATTGCTTTATTTGTAACCATT
ATAAGCTGCAATAAACAAGTTAACAACAACAATTGCATTCATTTTATGTTTCAGGTTCAGGGGGAGATGT
GGGAGGTTTTTTTAAGCAAGTAAAACCTCTACAAATGTGGTAAAATCTTAATTAAGAATTCTAATATAAC
TTCGTATAGCATACATTATACGAAGTTATGGATCCACTGTTGACAATTAATCATCGGCATAGTATATCGG
CATAGTATAATACGACAAGGTGAGGAACTAAACCCAGGAGGCAGATCATGATTGAACAAGATGGATTGCA
CGCAGGTTCTCCGGCCGCTTGGGTGGAGAGGCTATTCGGCTATGACTGGGCACAACAGACAATCGGCTGC
TCTGATGCCGCCGTGTTCCGGCTGTCAGCGCAGGGGCGCCCGGTTCTTTTTGTCAAGACCGACCTGTCCG
GTGCCCTGAATGAACTGCAGGACGAGGCAGCGCGGCTATCGTGGCTGGCCACGACGGGCGTTCCTTGCGC
AGCTGTGCTCGACGTTGTCACTGAAGCGGGAAGGGACTGGCTGCTATTGGGCGAAGTGCCGGGGCAGGAT
CTCCTGTCATCTCACCTTGCTCCTGCCGAGAAAGTATCCATCATGGCTGATGCAATGCGGCGGCTGCATA
CGCTTGATCCGGCTACCTGCCCATTCGACCACCAAGCGAAACATCGCATCGAGCGAGCACGTACTCGGAT
GGAAGCCGGTCTTGTCGATCAGGATGATCTGGACGAAGAGCATCAGGGGCTCGCGCCAGCCGAACTGTTC
GCCAGGCTCAAGGCGCGCATGCCCGACGGCGAGGATCTCGTCGTGACCCATGGCGATGCCTGCTTGCCGA
ATATCATGGTGGAAAATGGCCGCTTTTCTGGATTCATCGACTGTGGCCGGCTGGGTGTGGCGGACCGCTA
TCAGGACATAGCGTTGGCTACCCGTGATATTGCTGAAGAGCTTGGCGGCGAATGGGCTGACCGCTTCCTC
GTGCTTTACGGTATCGCCGCTCCCGATTCGCAGCGCATCGCCTTCTATCGCCTTCTTGACGAGTTCTTCT
GATTCGAAATGACCGACCAAGCGACGCCCAACCGGTATCAGCTCACTCAAAGGCGGTAATACGGTTATCC
ACAGAATCAGGGGATAACGCAGGAAAGAACATGTGAGCAAAAGGCCAGCAAAAGGCCAGGAACCGTAAAA
AGGCCGCGTTGCTGGCGTTTTTCCATAGGCTCCGCCCCCCTGACGAGCATCACAAAAATCGACGCTCAAG
TCAGAGGTGGCGAAACCCGACAGGACTATAAAGATACCAGGCGTTTCCCCCTGGAAGCTCCCTCGTGCGC
TCTCCTGTTCCGACCCTGCCGCTTACCGGATACCTGTCCGCCTTTCTCCCTTCGGGAAGCGTGGCGCTTT
CTCATAGCTCACGCTGTAGGTATCTCAGTTCGGTGTAGGTCGTTCGCTCCAAGCTGGGCTGTGTGCACGA
ACCCCCCGTTCAGCCCGACCGCTGCGCCTTATCCGGTAACTATCGTCTTGAGTCCAACCCGGTAAGACAC
GACTTATCGCCACTGGCAGCAGCCACTGGTAACAGGATTAGCAGAGCGAGGTATGTAGGCGGTGCTACAG
AGTTCTTGAAGTGGTGGCCTAACTACGGCTACACTAGAAGGACAGTATTTGGTATCTGCGCTCTGCTGAA
GCCAGTTACCTTCGGAAAAAGAGTTGGTAGCTCTTGATCCGGCAAACAAACCACCGCTGGTAGCGGTGGT
TTTTTTGTTTGCAAGCAGCAGATTACGCGCAGAAAAAAAGGATTTCAAGAAGATCCTTTGATCTTTTCTA
CGGGGTCTGACGCTCAGTGGAACGAAAACTCACGTTAAGGGATTTTGGTCATGAGATTATCAAAAAGGAT
CTTCACCTAGATCCTTTTATAGTCCGGAATCGTCACACAAAAAACCAACACACAGATGTAATGAAAATAA
AGATATTTTATTGCGGCCATCGTGATGGCTAGAGTTTAGCCCTCCCACACATAACCAGAGGGCAGCAATT
CACGAATCCCAACTGCCGTCGGCTGTCCATCACTGTCCTTCACTATGGCTTTGATCCCAGGATGCAGATC
GAGAAGCACCTGTCGGCACCGTCCGCAGGGGCTCAAGATGCCCCTGTTCTCATTTCCGATCGCGACGATA
CAAGTCAGGTTGCCAGCTGCCGCAGCAGCAGCAGTGCCCAGCACCACGAGTTCTGCACAAGGTCCCCCAG
TAAAATGATATACATTGACACCAGTGAAGATGCGGCCGTCGCTAGAGAGAGCTGCGCTGGCGACGCTGTA
GTCTTCAGAGATGGGGATGCTGTTGATTGTAGCCGTTGCTCTTTCAATGAGGGTGGATTCTTCTTGAGAC
AAAGGCTTGGCCATGGTGGCGCTAGTGTCAGAAGAATCGAGCTTTTTGCAAAAGCCTAGGCCTCCAAAAA
AGCCTCCTCACTACTTCTGGAATAGCTCAGAGGCCGAGGCGGCCTCGGCCTCTGCATAAATAAAAAAAAT
TAGTCAGCCATGGGGCGGAGAATGGGCGGAACTGGGCGGAGTTAGGGGCGGGATGGGCGGAGTTAGGGGC
GGGACTATGGTTGCTGACTAATTGAGATGCATGCTTTGCATACTTCTGCCTGCTGGGGAGCCTGGGGACT
TTCCACACCTGGTTGCTGACTAATTGAGATGCATGCTTTGCATACTTCTGCCTGCTGGGGAGCCTGGGGA
CTTTCCACACCCTAACTGACACACATTCCACAGCTGGTTCTTTCCGCCTCAGAAGGTACCTAACCAAGTT
CCTCTTTCAGAGGTTATTTCAGGCCATGGTGCTGCGCAAGACGCGTTAATTAAGACGT
Features (pLannotate 1.2.2; 19 found; start..end, strand, type, name):
      3..84      -  polyA_signal   SV40 poly(A) signal: SV40 polyadenylation signal
    107..190     -  CDS            large T antigen (fragment): large T antigen from SV40 (simian virus 40)
    255..620     +  enhancer       CMV enhancer: human cytomegalovirus immediate early enhancer
    622..821     +  promoter       CMV promoter: human cytomegalovirus (CMV) immediate early promoter
    960..1092    +  intron         chimeric intron: chimera between introns from human β-globin and immunoglobulin heavy chain genes
   1136..1154    +  promoter       T7 promoter: promoter for bacteriophage T7 RNA polymerase
   1170..2060    +  CDS            HaloTag®: modified bacterial dehalogenase that forms covalent bonds with chloroalkane derivatives
   2073..2093    +  CDS            TEV site: tobacco etch virus (TEV) protease recognition and cleavage site
   2109..3287    +  CDS            TP53 (sequence withheld): P53_HUMAN - Also known as P53. Experimental evidence at protein level: Swiss-Prot protein existence level 1. Acts as a tumor suppressor in many tumor types; induces growth arrest or apoptosis depending on the physiological circumstances and cell type. Involved in cell cycle regulation as a trans-activator that acts to negatively regulate cell division by controlling a set of genes required for this process. One of the activated genes is an inhibitor of cyclin-dependent kinases. Apoptosis induction seems to be mediated either by stimulation of BAX and FAS antigen expression, or by repression of
   3296..3351    +  misc_feature   MCS: pUC18/19 multiple cloning site
   3400..3521    -  polyA_signal   SV40 poly(A) signal: SV40 polyadenylation signal
   3544..3612    -  CDS            large T antigen (fragment): large T antigen from SV40 (simian virus 40)
   3636..3669    +  protein_bind   loxP: Cre-mediated recombination occurs in the 8-bp core sequence (GCATACAT). Cre recombinase
   3679..3726    +  promoter       EM7 promoter: synthetic bacterial promoter&nbsp
   3758..4549    +  CDS            neo: KKA2_KLEPN - Also known as kan, nptII. Experimental evidence at protein level: Swiss-Prot protein existence level 1. Resistance to kanamycin, neomycin, paromomycin, ribostamycin, butirosin and gentamicin B. From Klebsiella pneumoniae.
   4710..5298    -  rep_origin     ori: high-copy-number ColE1/pMB1/pBR322/pUC origin of replication
   5424..5472    -  polyA_signal   poly(A) signal: synthetic polyadenylation signal
   5496..5894    -  CDS            BSD: blasticidin S deaminase; Aspergillus terreus BSD; confers resistance to blasticidin
   5925..6282    -  promoter       SV40 promoter: SV40 enhancer and early promoter
