[The description below was written by a language model from this plasmid's Addgene catalogue record and pLannotate feature annotations shown in this document.]
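Description:
HaloTag-p53 Vector is a mammalian expression plasmid built on the pFN222K HaloTag CMV-Blast BiBRET backbone, designed to produce human p53 (TP53, recorded as unmutated) fused at its N terminus to HaloTag. In bacteria it is maintained as a high-copy plasmid through a ColE1/pUC-type origin and selected with kanamycin, resistance being provided by an nptII (neo) coding sequence driven by the synthetic bacterial EM7 promoter. A single loxP site is annotated immediately upstream of this cassette, although the record does not explain its role. For selection in mammalian cells, a separate cassette on the opposite strand places the blasticidin S deaminase gene (BSD) under the SV40 enhancer/early promoter, terminated by a synthetic polyadenylation signal.

The expression unit begins with the human cytomegalovirus immediate-early enhancer and promoter, followed by a chimeric β-globin/immunoglobulin intron, which generally improves transcript processing and expression. A T7 promoter sits just upstream of the open reading frame and could allow transcription by T7 RNA polymerase. The coding region comprises HaloTag, a modified bacterial dehalogenase that bonds covalently to chloroalkane ligands, then a TEV protease recognition site that can allow removal of the tag, then the TP53 sequence. A short multiple cloning site remnant and an SV40 polyadenylation signal follow.

The stated purpose is CMV-driven expression of the HaloTag-p53 fusion in mammalian cells. The HaloTag moiety permits labelling with fluorescent or affinity chloroalkane ligands. The backbone name suggests use as an energy-transfer acceptor in BRET-type interaction assays, though the record does not specify a particular assay or partner.
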