Addgene plasmid #238655: HaloTag-p53 Vector
Purpose: Express HaloTag-p53 Fusion Protein in Mammalian Cells under a CMV promoter
Depositing lab: Promega Corporation.
Backbone
  Vector backbone: pFN222K HaloTag(R) CMV-Blast BiBRET Vector
  Vector type: Mammalian Expression
  Selectable markers: Blasticidin
Growth in bacteria
  Bacterial resistance: Kanamycin, 50 μg/mL
  Growth temperature: 37°C
  Growth strain: DH5alpha
  Copy number: High Copy
Gene/Insert
  Gene/Insert name: p53
  Species: H. sapiens (human)
  Mutation: None
  Entrez Gene: TP53 (a.k.a. BCC7, BMFS5, LFS1, P53, TRP53)
  Promoter: CMV
  Tag / fusion protein: HaloTag (R) (N terminal on backbone)
  Cloning method: Other
Terms and licenses: Academic/Nonprofit Terms; Industry Terms
How to cite: HaloTag-p53 Vector was a gift from Promega Corporation (Addgene plasmid # 238655 ; http://n2t.net/addgene:238655 ; RRID:Addgene_238655)
